Addgene plasmid #245571: pICSL30069
Purpose: Level 0 Golden Gate part N-Terminal Tag with overhangs CCAT - AATG
Depositing lab: Mark Youles. Depositing organization: Sainsbury Laboratory, Norwich.
Backbone
  Vector backbone: pICSL01002_CP
  Backbone size w/o insert (bp): 2246
  Vector type: Synthetic Biology
Growth in bacteria
  Bacterial resistance: Spectinomycin, 50 μg/mL
  Growth temperature: 37°C
  Growth strain: DH5alpha
  Copy number: High Copy
Gene/Insert
  Gene/Insert name: N-Terminal tag Twin Streptavidin-TurboID Fusion N-TAG (includes a 3' 3xGGGS Linker)
  Species: Synthetic
  Insert size (bp): 1117
  Mutation: BsaI/BpiI sites removed by point-mutation
  Cloning method: Restriction Enzyme; 5′ cloning site BsaI (destroyed during cloning); 3′ cloning site BsaI (destroyed during cloning)
  Sequencing primers: 5′ TCACATGTTCTTTCCTGCG; 3′ GTCTCATGAGCGGATACATATTTGAATG
Terms and licenses: Academic/Nonprofit Terms; Industry Terms: Not Available to Industry
Depositor comments: Level 0 N-Terminal tag module used for GoldenGate assemblies using the MoClo overhang syntax
How to cite: pICSL30069 was a gift from Mark Youles (Addgene plasmid # 245571 ; http://n2t.net/addgene:245571 ; RRID:Addgene_245571)
