[The description below was written by a language model from this plasmid's Addgene catalogue record and pLannotate feature annotations shown in this document.]
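Description:
pICSL30069 is a Level 0 Golden Gate part plasmid for modular (MoClo-syntax) synthetic biology assemblies, built on the small pICSL01002_CP backbone. It is maintained in E. coli as a high-copy plasmid through a ColE1/pUC-type origin and selected with spectinomycin, with resistance provided by an aadA gene. The sequenced record is about 3.4 kb, consistent with the stated backbone plus an insert of roughly 1.1 kb. The feature annotation also picks up short fragments of lacI, a gentamicin acetyltransferase gene and an integrase, along with an AmpR promoter next to the resistance region. These appear to be backbone remnants surrounding the aadA cassette rather than functional payload elements.

The insert is a synthetic N-terminal tag module consisting of a Twin Streptavidin-binding (Twin-Strep) tag fused to TurboID, followed by a 3' 3xGGGS flexible linker. TurboID is an engineered E. coli biotin ligase with improved catalytic efficiency, used for proximity-dependent biotinylation of nearby proteins. The automated annotation identifies only the TurboID coding sequence; the Twin-Strep and linker portions are described in the catalogue entry but not called as separate features. Internal BsaI and BpiI sites were removed by point mutation so that the part is compatible with Type IIS assembly. On release it carries the CCAT and AATG overhangs, which define the N-terminal tag position immediately upstream of a coding sequence.

The part has no promoter or terminator of its own. It is meant to be combined with promoter, coding sequence and terminator modules into a Level 1 transcription unit, yielding a protein of interest tagged at its N-terminus for proximity labelling and affinity purification. The record does not state the intended expression host.
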