Features (pLannotate 1.2.2; 7 found; start..end, strand, type, name):
    109..1068    +  CDS            TurboID: mutant of the E. coli biotin ligase BioID engineered for improved catalytic efficiency (Branon et al., 2018)
   1143..1192    -  CDS            lacI (fragment): lac repressor; lacI; The lac repressor binds to the lac operator to inhibit transcription in E. coli. This inhibition can be relieved by adding lactose or isopropyl-β-D-thiogalactopyranoside (IPTG).
   1375..1963    -  rep_origin     ori: high-copy-number ColE1/pMB1/pBR322/pUC origin of replication
   2137..2925    -  CDS            aadA: S3AD_ECOLX - Experimental evidence at protein level: Swiss-Prot protein existence level 1. Mediates bacterial resistance to the antibiotics streptomycin and spectinomycin. From Escherichia coli.
   2932..2988    -  CDS            GmR (fragment): gentamycin acetyltransferase; aacC1; confers resistance to gentamycin
   3076..3156    +  CDS            int (fragment): INT2_ECOLX - Protein inferred from homology: Swiss-Prot protein existence level 3. Putative integrase believed to be involved in the insertion of antibiotic resistance genes into plasmids and transposons. From Escherichia coli.
   3147..3251    -  promoter       AmpR promoter: bla
>Addgene plasmid #245571 | pICSL30069 | addgene full sequence | sequence record 495565 | Addgene NGS Result
GGTCTCACCATGTCAGCTTGGTCCCACCCTCAATTCGAGAAAGGAGGCGGTTCAGGTGGCGGATCGGGGG
GTTCTGCATGGTCGCATCCTCAGTTTGAAAAGTCAGGAATGAAAGACAATACTGTGCCTCTGAAGCTGAT
CGCTCTCCTGGCTAATGGCGAGTTCCATAGTGGCGAACAGCTGGGAGAAACCCTGGGCATGTCCAGGGCC
GCTATCAACAAGCACATTCAGACTCTGCGCGACTGGGGCGTGGACGTGTTCACCGTGCCCGGAAAGGGCT
ACTCTCTGCCCGAGCCTATCCCGCTGCTGAACGCTAAACAGATTTTGGGACAGCTGGACGGCGGGAGCGT
GGCAGTCCTGCCTGTGGTCGACTCCACCAATCAGTACCTGCTGGATCGAATCGGCGAGCTGAAGAGTGGG
GATGCTTGCATTGCAGAATATCAGCAGGCAGGGAGAGGAAGCAGAGGGAGGAAATGGTTCTCTCCTTTTG
GAGCTAACCTGTACCTGAGTATGTTTTGGCGCCTGAAGCGGGGACCAGCAGCAATCGGCCTGGGCCCGGT
CATCGGAATTGTCATGGCAGAAGCGCTGCGAAAGCTGGGAGCAGACAAGGTGCGAGTCAAATGGCCCAAT
GACCTGTATCTGCAGGATAGAAAGCTGGCAGGCATCCTGGTGGAGCTGGCCGGAATAACAGGCGATGCTG
CACAGATCGTCATTGGCGCCGGGATTAACGTGGCTATGAGGCGCGTGGAGGAAAGCGTGGTCAATCAGGG
CTGGATCACACTGCAGGAAGCAGGGATTAACCTGGACAGGAATACTCTGGCCGCTACGCTGATCCGAGAG
CTGCGGGCAGCCCTGGAACTGTTCGAGCAGGAAGGCCTGGCTCCATATCTGCCACGGTGGGAGAAGCTGG
ATAACTTCATCAATAGACCCGTGAAGCTGATCATTGGGGACAAAGAGATTTTCGGGATTAGCCGGGGGAT
TGATAAACAGGGAGCCCTGCTGCTGGAACAGGACGGAGTTATCAAACCCTGGATGGGCGGAGAAATCAGT
CTGCGGTCTGCCGAAAAGAAGCTTGCGGCCGCACTCGAGGGAGGTGGATCTGGTGGAGGATCTGGAGGAG
GTTCAATGTGAGACCACGAGTGATTAATGAATCGGCCAACGCGCGGGGAGAGGCGGTTTGCGTATTGGGC
GCTCTTCCGCTTCCTCGCTCACTGACTCGCTGCGCTCGGTCGTTCGGCTGCGGCGAGCGGTATCAGCTCA
CTCAAAGGCGGTAATACGGTTATCCACAGAATCAGGGGATAACGCAGGAAAGAACATGTGAGCAAAAGGC
CAGCAAAAGGCCAGGAACCGTAAAAAGGCCGCGTTGCTGGCGTTTTTCCATAGGCTCCGCCCCCCTGACG
AGCATCACAAAAATCGACGCTCAAGTCAGAGGTGGCGAAACCCGACAGGACTATAAAGATACCAGGCGTT
TCCCCCTGGAAGCTCCCTCGTGCGCTCTCCTGTTCCGACCCTGCCGCTTACCGGATACCTGTCCGCCTTT
CTCCCTTCGGGAAGCGTGGCGCTTTCTCATAGCTCACGCTGTAGGTATCTCAGTTCGGTGTAGGTCGTTC
GCTCCAAGCTGGGCTGTGTGCACGAACCCCCCGTTCAGCCCGACCGCTGCGCCTTATCCGGTAACTATCG
TCTTGAGTCCAACCCGGTAAGACACGACTTATCGCCACTGGCAGCAGCCACTGGTAACAGGATTAGCAGA
GCGAGGTATGTAGGCGGTGCTACAGAGTTCTTGAAGTGGTGGCCTAACTACGGCTACACTAGAAGAACAG
TATTTGGTATCTGCGCTCTGCTGAAGCCAGTTACCTTCGGAAAAAGAGTTGGTAGCTCTTGATCCGGCAA
ACAAACCACCGCTGGTAGCGGTGGTTTTTTTGTTTGCAAGCAGCAGATTACGCGCAGAAAAAAAGGATCT
CAAGAAGATCCTTTGATCTTTTCTACGGGGTCTGACGCTCAGTGGAACGAAAACTCACGTTAAGGGATTT
TGGTCATGAGATTATCAAAAAGGATCTTCACCTAGATCCTTTTAAATTAAAAATGAAGTTTTAAATCAAT
CTAAAGTATATATGAGTAAACTTGGTCTGACAGTTATTTGCCGACTACCTTGGTGATCTCGCCTTTTACG
TAATGGACAAATTCTTCCAACTGATCTGCGCGCGAGGCCAAGCGATCTTCTTCTTGTCCAAGATAAGCCT
GTCTAGCTTCAAGTATGACGGGCTGATACTGGGCCGGCAGGCGCTCCATTGCCCAGTCGGCAGCGACATC
CTTCGGCGCGATTTTGCCGGTTACTGCGCTGTACCAAATGCGGGACAACGTAAGCACTACATTTCGCTCA
TCGCCAGCCCAGTCGGGCGGCGAGTTCCATAGCGTTAAGGTTTCATTTAGCGCCTCAAATAGATCCTGTT
CAGGAACCGGATCAAAGAGTTCCTCCGCCGCTGGACCTACCAAGGCAACGCTATGTTCTCTTGCTTTTGT
CAGCAAGATAGCCAGATCAATGTCGATCGTGGCTGGCTCGAAGATACCTGCAAGAATGTCATTGCGCTGC
CATTCTCCAAATTGCAGTTCGCGCTTAGCTGGATAACGCCACGGAATGATGTCGTCGTGCACAACAATGG
TGACTTCTACAGCGCGGAGAATCTCGCTCTCTCCAGGGGAAGCCGAAGTTTCCAAAAGGTCGTTGATCAA
AGCTCGCCGCGTTGTTTCATCAAGCCTTACGGTCACCGTAACCAGCAAATCAATATCGCTGTGTGGCTTC
AGGCCGCCATCCACTGCGGAGCCGTACAAATGTACGGCCAGCAACGTCGGTTCGAGATGGCGCTCGATGA
CGCCAACTACCTCTGATAGTTGAGTCGATACTTCGGCGATCACCGCTTCCCTCATGATGTTTAACTTTGT
TTTAGGGCGACTGCCCTGCTGCGTAACATCGTTGCTGCTCCATAACATCAAACATCGACCCACGGCGTAA
CGCGCTTGCTGCTTGGATGCCCGAGGCATAGACTGTACCCCAAAAAAAAACAGTCATAACAAGCCATGAA
AACCGCCACTGCGCCGTTACCACCGCTGCGTTCGGTCAAGGTTCTGGACCAGTTGCGTGAGCGCATACTC
TTCCTTTTTCAATATTATTGAAGCATTTATCAGGGTTATTGTCTCATGAGCGGATACATATTTGAATGTA
TTTAGAAAAATAAACAAATAGGGGTTCCGCGCACATTTCCCCGAAAAGTGCCACCTGACGTCTAAGAAAC
CATTATTATCATGACATTAACCTATAAAAATAGGCGTATCACGAGGCCCTTTCGTCCACTGAAGAGCCAC
TGT
